Addgene plasmid #108218: pUCdeltaSS-26X
Purpose: Yeast reporter gene with glucocorticoid response element (GRE) upstream of CYC1 promoter driving lacZ expression
Depositing lab: Didier Picard & Keith Yamamoto. Depositing organization: University of California, San Francisco (UCSF). Publication: Mammalian glucocorticoid receptor derivatives enhance transcription in yeast. Schena M, Yamamoto KR. Science. 1988 Aug 19. 241(4868):965-7. 10.1126/science.3043665 PubMed 3043665.
Backbone
  Vector backbone: pUC19
  Vector type: Yeast Expression
  Selectable markers: URA3
Growth in bacteria
  Bacterial resistance: Ampicillin, 100 μg/mL
  Growth temperature: 37°C
  Growth strain: DH5alpha
  Copy number: High Copy
Gene/Insert
  Gene/Insert name: GRE-CYC1-lacZ
  Promoter: CYC1
  Cloning method: Restriction Enzyme; 5′ cloning site unknown (unknown if destroyed); 3′ cloning site unknown (unknown if destroyed)
Terms and licenses: Academic/Nonprofit Terms; Industry Terms: Not Available to Industry
Depositor comments: GRE is 5-AGTAGCTAGAACATCCTGTAC
How to cite: pUCdeltaSS-26X was a gift from Didier Picard & Keith Yamamoto (Addgene plasmid # 108218 ; http://n2t.net/addgene:108218 ; RRID:Addgene_108218)
