[The description below was written by a language model from this plasmid's Addgene catalogue record and pLannotate feature annotations shown in this document.]
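Description:
pUCdeltaSS-26X is a yeast reporter plasmid built on a pUC19 backbone and designed as an E. coli/Saccharomyces cerevisiae shuttle vector. In bacteria it replicates at high copy from the ColE1/pUC-type origin and is selected through the β-lactamase (AmpR) gene and its native promoter. In yeast it is maintained episomally by a 2μ origin of replication, with an adjacent fragment of the 2μ RAF1 gene carried along, and is selected by URA3 under its own promoter. URA3 complements uracil auxotrophy and can be counterselected with 5-fluoroorotic acid.

The payload is a GRE-CYC1-lacZ cassette: a glucocorticoid response element placed upstream of the yeast CYC1 promoter, which drives the E. coli lacZ gene encoding β-galactosidase. Because the response element supplies the upstream activating function, lacZ output should depend on a DNA-bound glucocorticoid receptor, so β-galactosidase activity serves as a readout of receptor-mediated transcriptional activation. The associated work concerns mammalian glucocorticoid receptor derivatives enhancing transcription in yeast, and the plasmid is presumably used with a separate receptor expression construct, which the record does not describe.

The automated feature table annotates the roughly 3 kb lacZ coding region but does not call the GRE or the CYC1 promoter. These presumably lie in the unannotated stretch between URA3 and lacZ, where only a short lacI-like fragment spanning the sequence origin is flagged. Remnants of the pUC lac promoter/operator region, a partial multiple cloning site and a short fragment matching the SV40 promoter lie downstream of lacZ and appear to be cloning leftovers rather than functional parts. The cloning sites used are not recorded.
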