Features (pLannotate 1.2.2; 15 found; start..end, strand, type, name):
    102..3105    +  CDS            lacZ (fragment): β-galactosidase; lacZ
   3190..3253    -  promoter       SV40 promoter (fragment): SV40 early promoter
   3260..3278    -  misc_feature   MCS (fragment): pUC18/19 multiple cloning site
   3311..3327    -  protein_bind   lac operator: The lac repressor binds to the lac operator to inhibit transcription in E. coli. This inhibition can be relieved by adding lactose or isopropyl-β-D-thiogalactopyranoside (IPTG). lac repressor encoded by lacI
   3335..3365    -  promoter       lac promoter: promoter for the E. coli lac operon
   3380..3401    -  protein_bind   CAP binding site: CAP binding activates transcription in the presence of cAMP. E. coli catabolite activator protein
   3414..3506    -  CDS            lacI (fragment): lac repressor; lacI; The lac repressor binds to the lac operator to inhibit transcription in E. coli. This inhibition can be relieved by adding lactose or isopropyl-β-D-thiogalactopyranoside (IPTG).
   3689..4277    -  rep_origin     ori: high-copy-number ColE1/pMB1/pBR322/pUC origin of replication
   4448..5308    -  CDS            AmpR: β-lactamase; bla; confers resistance to ampicillin, carbenicillin, and related antibiotics
   5309..5413    -  promoter       AmpR promoter: bla
   5857..7199    +  rep_origin     2μ ori: yeast 2μ plasmid origin of replication
   7353..7790    -  CDS            RAF1 (fragment): RAF_YEAST - Experimental evidence at transcript level: Swiss-Prot protein existence level 2. Antagonizes transcriptional repression of recombinase FLP by REP1-REP2. May play a role in plasmid partitioning. From Saccharomyces cerevisiae (strain ATCC 204508 / S288c) (Baker's yeast).
   7791..8006    +  promoter       URA3 promoter: S. cerevisiae URA3
   8007..8810    +  CDS            URA3: orotidine-5'-phosphate decarboxylase, required for uracil biosynthesis; S. cerevisiae URA3; yeast auxotrophic marker, counterselectable with 5-fluoroorotic acid (5-FOA)
   9240..104     +  CDS            lacI (fragment) (across the origin): lac repressor; lacI; The lac repressor binds to the lac operator to inhibit transcription in E. coli. This inhibition can be relieved by adding lactose or isopropyl-β-D-thiogalactopyranoside (IPTG).
>Addgene plasmid #108218 | pUCdeltaSS-26X | addgene full sequence | sequence record 265029 | Addgene NGS Result
TCACTGGTGAAAAGAAAAACCACCCTGGCGCCCAATACGCAAACCGCCTCTCCCCGCGCGTTGGCCGATT
CATTAATGCAGCTGGCACGACAGGTTTCCCGACTTAATCGCCTTGCAGCACATCCCCCTTTCGCCAGCTG
GCGTAATAGCGAAGAGGCCCGCACCGATCGCCCTTCCCAACAGTTGCGCAGCCTGAATGGCGAATGGCGC
TTTGCCTGGTTTCCGGCACCAGAAGCGGTGCCGGAAAGCTGGCTGGAGTGCGATCTTCCTGAGGCCGATA
CTGTCGTCGTCCCCTCAAACTGGCAGATGCACGGTTACGATGCGCCCATCTACACCAACGTGACCTATCC
CATTACGGTCAATCCGCCGTTTGTTCCCACGGAGAATCCGACGGGTTGTTACTCGCTCACATTTAATGTT
GATGAAAGCTGGCTACAGGAAGGCCAGACGCGAATTATTTTTGATGGCGTTAACTCGGCGTTTCATCTGT
GGTGCAACGGGCGCTGGGTCGGTTACGGCCAGGACAGTCGTTTGCCGTCTGAATTTGACCTGAGCGCATT
TTTACGCGCCGGAGAAAACCGCCTCGCGGTGATGGTGCTGCGCTGGAGTGACGGCAGTTATCTGGAAGAT
CAGGATATGTGGCGGATGAGCGGCATTTTCCGTGACGTCTCGTTGCTGCATAAACCGACTACACAAATCA
GCGATTTCCATGTTGCCACTCGCTTTAATGATGATTTCAGCCGCGCTGTACTGGAGGCTGAAGTTCAGAT
GTGCGGCGAGTTGCGTGACTACCTACGGGTAACAGTTTCTTTATGGCAGGGTGAAACGCAGGTCGCCAGC
GGCACCGCGCCTTTCGGCGGTGAAATTATCGATGAGCGTGGTGGTTATGCCGATCGCGTCACACTACGTC
TGAACGTCGAAAACCCGAAACTGTGGAGCGCCGAAATCCCGAATCTCTATCGTGCGGTGGTTGAACTGCA
CACCGCCGACGGCACGCTGATTGAAGCAGAAGCCTGCGATGTCGGTTTCCGCGAGGTGCGGATTGAAAAT
GGTCTGCTGCTGCTGAACGGCAAGCCGTTGCTGATTCGAGGCGTTAACCGTCACGAGCATCATCCTCTGC
ATGGTCAGGTCATGGATGAGCAGACGATGGTGCAGGATATCCTGCTGATGAAGCAGAACAACTTTAACGC
CGTGCGCTGTTCGCATTATCCGAACCATCCGCTGTGGTACACGCTGTGCGACCGCTACGGCCTGTATGTG
GTGGATGAAGCCAATATTGAAACCCACGGCATGGTGCCAATGAATCGTCTGACCGATGATCCGCGCTGGC
TACCGGCGATGAGCGAACGCGTAACGCGAATGGTGCAGCGCGATCGTAATCACCCGAGTGTGATCATCTG
GTCGCTGGGGAATGAATCAGGCCACGGCGCTAATCACGACGCGCTGTATCGCTGGATCAAATCTGTCGAT
CCTTCCCGCCCGGTGCAGTATGAAGGCGGCGGAGCCGACACCACGGCCACCGATATTATTTGCCCGATGT
ACGCGCGCGTGGATGAAGACCAGCCCTTCCCGGCTGTGCCGAAATGGTCCATCAAAAAATGGCTTTCGCT
ACCTGGAGAGACGCGCCCGCTGATCCTTTGCGAATACGCCCACGCGATGGGTAACAGTCTTGGCGGTTTC
GCTAAATACTGGCAGGCGTTTCGTCAGTATCCCCGTTTACAGGGCGGCTTCGTCTGGGACTGGGTGGATC
AGTCGCTGATTAAATATGATGAAAACGGCAACCCGTGGTCGGCTTACGGCGGTGATTTTGGCGATACGCC
GAACGATCGCCAGTTCTGTATGAACGGTCTGGTCTTTGCCGACCGCACGCCGCATCCAGCGCTGACGGAA
GCAAAACACCAGCAGCAGTTTTTCCAGTTCCGTTTATCCGGGCAAACCATCGAAGTGACCAGCGAATACC
TGTTCCGTCATAGCGATAACGAGCTCCTGCACTGGATGGTGGCGCTGGATGGTAAGCCGCTGGCAAGCGG
TGAAGTGCCTCTGGATGTCGCTCCACAAGGTAAACAGTTGATTGAACTGCCTGAACTACCGCAGCCGGAG
AGCGCCGGGCAACTCTGGCTCACAGTACGCGTAGTGCAACCGAACGCGACCGCATGGTCAGAAGCCGGGC
ACATCAGCGCCTGGCAGCAGTGGCGTCTGGCGGAAAACCTCAGTGTGACGCTCCCCGCCGCGTCCCACGC
CATCCCGCATCTGACCACCAGCGAAATGGATTTTTGCATCGAGCTGGGTAATAAGCGTTGGCAATTTAAC
CGCCAGTCAGGCTTTCTTTCACAGATGTGGATTGGCGATAAAAAACAACTGCTGACGCCGCTGCGCGATC
AGTTCACCCGTGCACCGCTGGATAACGACATTGGCGTAAGTGAAGCGACCCGCATTGACCCTAACGCCTG
GGTCGAACGCTGGAAGGCGGCGGGCCATTACCAGGCCGAAGCAGCGTTGTTGCAGTGCACGGCAGATACA
CTTGCTGATGCGGTGCTGATTACGACCGCTCACGCGTGGCAGCATCAGGGGAAAACCTTATTTATCAGCC
GGAAAACCTACCGGATTGATGGTAGTGGTCAAATGGCGATTACCGTTGATGTTGAAGTGGCGAGCGATAC
ACCGCATCCGGCGCGGATTGGCCTGAACTGCCAGCTGGCGCAGGTAGCAGAGCGGGTAAACTGGCTCGGA
TTAGGGCCGCAAGAAAACTATCCCGACCGCCTTACTGCCGCCTGTTTTGACCGCTGGGATCTGCCATTGT
CAGACATGTATACCCCGTACGTCTTCCCGAGCGAAAACGGTCTGCGCTGCGGGACGCGCGAATTGAATTA
TGGCCCACACCAGTGGCGCGGCGACTTCCAGTTCAACATCAGCCGCTACAGTCAACAGCAACTGATGGAA
ACCAGCCATCGCCATCTGCTGCACGCGGAAGAAGGCACATGGCTGAATATCGACGGTTTCCATATGGGGA
TTGGTGGCGACGACTCCTGGAGCCCGTCAGTATCGGCGGAATTCCAGCTGAGCGCCGGTCGCTACCATTA
CCAGTTGGTCTGGTGTCAAAAATAATAATAACCGGGCAGGCCATGTCTGCCCGTATTTCGCGTAAGGAAA
TCCATTGTACTGCCGGACCACCGACTGTGAGCCACTCCGGCCATGGGGCGGAGAATGGGCGGAACTGGGC
GGAGTTAGGGGCGGGATGGGCGGAGTTAGGGGCCTCTAGGGGTACCGAGCTCGAATTCGTAATCATGTCA
TAGCTGTTTCCTGTGTGAAATTGTTATCCGCTCACAATTCCACACAACATACGAGCCGGAAGCATAAAGT
GTAAAGCCTGGGGTGCCTAATGAGTGAGCTAACTCACATTAATTGCGTTGCGCTCACTGCCCGCTTTCCA
GTCGGGAAACCTGTCGTGCCAGCTGCATTAATGAATCGGCCAACGCGCGGGGAGAGGCGGTTTGCGTATT
GGGCGCTCTTCCGCTTCCTCGCTCACTGACTCGCTGCGCTCGGTCGTTCGGCTGCGGCGAGCGGTATCAG
CTCACTCAAAGGCGGTAATACGGTTATCCACAGAATCAGGGGATAACGCAGGAAAGAACATGTGAGCAAA
AGGCCAGCAAAAGGCCAGGAACCGTAAAAAGGCCGCGTTGCTGGCGTTTTTCCATAGGCTCCGCCCCCCT
GACGAGCATCACAAAAATCGACGCTCAAGTCAGAGGTGGCGAAACCCGACAGGACTATAAAGATACCAGG
CGTTTCCCCCTGGAAGCTCCCTCGTGCGCTCTCCTGTTCCGACCCTGCCGCTTACCGGATACCTGTCCGC
CTTTCTCCCTTCGGGAAGCGTGGCGCTTTCTCATAGCTCACGCTGTAGGTATCTCAGTTCGGTGTAGGTC
GTTCGCTCCAAGCTGGGCTGTGTGCACGAACCCCCCGTTCAGCCCGACCGCTGCGCCTTATCCGGTAACT
ATCGTCTTGAGTCCAACCCGGTAAGACACGACTTATCGCCACTGGCAGCAGCCACTGGTAACAGGATTAG
CAGAGCGAGGTATGTAGGCGGTGCTACAGAGTTCTTGAAGTGGTGGCCTAACTACGGCTACACTAGAAGA
ACAGTATTTGGTATCTGCGCTCTGCTGAAGCCAGTTACCTTCGGAAAAAGAGTTGGTAGCTCTTGATCCG
GCAAACAAACCACCGCTGGTAGCGGTGGTTTTTTTGTTTGCAAGCAGCAGATTACGCGCAGAAAAAAAGG
ATCTCAAGAAGATCCTTTGATCTTTTCTACGGGGTCTGACGCTCAGTGGAACGAAAACTCACGTTAAGGG
ATTTTGGTCATGAGATTATCAAAAAGGATCTTCACCTAGATCCTTTTAAATTAAAAATGAAGTTTTAAAT
CAATCTAAAGTATATATGAGTAAACTTGGTCTGACAGTTACCAATGCTTAATCAGTGAGGCACCTATCTC
AGCGATCTGTCTATTTCGTTCATCCATAGTTGCCTGACTCCCCGTCGTGTAGATAACTACGATACGGGAG
GGCTTACCATCTGGCCCCAGTGCTGCAATGATACCGCGAGACCCACGCTCACCGGCTCCAGATTTATCAG
CAATAAACCAGCCAGCCGGAAGGGCCGAGCGCAGAAGTGGTCCTGCAACTTTATCCGCCTCCATCCAGTC
TATTAATTGTTGCCGGGAAGCTAGAGTAAGTAGTTCGCCAGTTAATAGTTTGCGCAACGTTGTTGCCATT
GCTACAGGCATCGTGGTGTCACGCTCGTCGTTTGGTATGGCTTCATTCAGCTCCGGTTCCCAACGATCAA
GGCGAGTTACATGATCCCCCATGTTGTGCAAAAAAGCGGTTAGCTCCTTCGGTCCTCCGATCGTTGTCAG
AAGTAAGTTGGCCGCAGTGTTATCACTCATGGTTATGGCAGCACTGCATAATTCTCTTACTGTCATGCCA
TCCGTAAGATGCTTTTCTGTGACTGGTGAGTACTCAACCAAGTCATTCTGAGAATAGTGTATGCGGCGAC
CGAGTTGCTCTTGCCCGGCGTCAACACGGGATAATACCGCGCCACATAGCAGAACTTTAAAAGTGCTCAT
CATTGGAAAACGTTCTTCGGGGCGAAAACTCTCAAGGATCTTACCGCTGTTGAGATCCAGTTCGATGTAA
CCCACTCGTGCACCCAACTGATCTTCAGCATCTTTTACTTTCACCAGCGTTTCTGGGTGAGCAAAAACAG
GAAGGCAAAATGCCGCAAAAAAGGGAATAAGGGCGACACGGAAATGTTGAATACTCATACTCTTCCTTTT
TCAATATTATTGAAGCATTTATCAGGGTTATTGTCTCATGAGCGGATACATATTTGAATGTATTTAGAAA
AATAAACAAATAGGGGTTCCGCGCACATTTCCCCGAAAAGTGCCACCTGACGTCTAAGAAACCATTATTA
TCATGACATTAACCTATAAAAATAGGCGTATCACGAGGCCCTTTCGTCTTCAAGAATTCTGAACCAGTCC
TAAAACGAGTAAATAGGACCGGCAATTCTTCAAGCAATAAACAGGAATACCAATTATTAAAAGATAACTT
AGTCAGATCGTACAATAAAGCTTTGAAGAAAAATGCGCCTTATTCAATCTTTGCTATAAAAAATGGCCCA
AAATCTCACATTGGAAGACATTTGATGACCTCATTTCTTTCAATGAAGGGCCTAACGGAGTTGACTAATG
TTGTGGGAAATTGGAGCGATAAGCGTGCTTCTGCCGTGGCCAGGACAACGTATACTCATCAGATAACAGC
AATACCTGATCACTACTTCGCACTAGTTTCTCGGTACTATGCATATGATCCAATATCAAAGGAAATGATA
GCATTGAAGGATGAGACTAATCCAATTGAGGAGTGGCAGCATATAGAACAGCTAAAGGGTAGTGCTGAAG
GAAGCATACGATACCCCGCATGGAATGGGATAATATCACAGGAGGTACTAGACTACCTTTCATCCTACAT
AAATAGACGCATATAAGTACGCATTTAAGCATAAACACGCACTATGCCGTTCTTCTCATGTATATATATA
TACAGGCAACACGCAGATATAGGTGCGACGTGAACAGTGAGCTGTATGTGCGCAGCTCGCGTTGCATTTT
CGGAAGCGCTCGTTTTCGGAAACGCTTTGAAGTTCCTATTCCGAAGTTCCTATTCTCTAGAAAGTATAGG
AACTTCAGAGCGCTTTTGAAAACCAAAAGCGCTCTGAAGACGCACTTTCAAAAAACCAAAAACGCACCGG
ACTGTAACGAGCTACTAAAATATTGCGAATACCGCTTCCACAAACATTGCTCAAAAGTATCTCTTTGCTA
TATATCTCTGTGCTATATCCCTATATAACCTACCCATCCACCTTTCGCTCCTTGAACTTGCATCTAAACT
CGACCTCTACATTTTTTATGTTTATCTCTAGTATTACTCTTTAGACAAAAAAATTGTAGTAAGAACTATT
CATAGAGTGAATCGAAAACAATACGAAAATGTAAACATTTCCTATACGTAGTATATAGAGACAAAATAGA
AGAAACCGTTCATAATTTTCTGACCAATGAAGAATCATCAACGCTATCACTTTCTGTTCACAAAGTATGC
GCAATCCACATCGGTATAGAATATAATCGGGGATGCCTTTATCTTGAAAAAATGCACCCGCAGCTTCGCT
AGTAATCAGTAAACGCGGGAAGTGGAGTCAGGCTTTTTTTATGGAAGAGAAAATAGACACCAAAGTAGCC
TTCTTCTAACCTTAACGGACCTACAGTGCAAAAAGTTATCAAGAGACTGCATTATAGAGCGCACAAAGGA
GAAAAAAAGTAATCTAAGATGCTTTGTTAGAAAAATAGCGCTCTCGGGATGCATTTTTGTAGAACAAAAA
AGAAGTATAGATTCTTTGTTGGTAAAATAGCGCTCTCGCGTTGCATTTCTGTTCTGTAAAAATGCAGCTC
AGATTCTTTGTTTGAAAAATTAGCGCTCTCGCGTTGCATTTTTGTTTTACAAAAATGAAGCACAGATTCT
TCGTTGGTAAAATAGCGCTTTCGCGTTGCATTTCTGTTCTGTAAAAATGCAGCTCAGATTCTTTGTTTGA
AAAATTAGCGCTCTCGCGTTGCATTTTTGTTCTACAAAATGAAGCACAGATGCTTCGTTAACAAAGATAT
GCTATTGAAGTGCAAGATGGAAACGCAGAAAATGAACCGGGGATGCGACGTGCAAGATTACCTATGCAAT
AGATGCAATAGTTTCTCCAGGAACCGAAATACATACATTGTCTTCCGTAAAGCGCTAGACTATATATTAT
TATACAGGTTCAAATATACTATCTGTTTCAGGGAAAACTCCCAGGTTCGGATGTTCAAAATTCAATGATG
GGTAACAAGTACGATCGTAAATCTGTAAAACAGTTTGTCGGATATTAGGCTGTATCTCCTCAAAGCGTAT
TCGAATATCATTGAGAAGCTGCAGCGTCACATCGGATAATAATGATGGCAGCCATTGTAGAAGTGCCTTT
TGCATTTCTAGTCTCTTTCTCGGTCTAGCTAGTTTTACTACATCGCGAAGATAGAATCTTAGATCACACT
GCCTTTGCTGAGCTGGATCAATAGAGTAACAAAAGAGTGGTAAGGCCTCGTTAAAGGACAAGGACCTGAG
CGGAAGTGTATCGTACAGTAGACGGAGTATACTAGTATAGTCTATAGTCCGTGGAATTCTCATGTTTGAC
AGCTTATCATCGATAAGCTTTTCAATTCATCATTTTTTTTTTATTCTTTTTTTTGATTTCGGTTTCCTTG
AAATTTTTTTGATTCGGTAATCTCCGAACAGAAGGAAGAACGAAGGAAGGAGCACAGACTTAGATTGGTA
TATATACGCATATGTAGTGTTGAAGAAACATGAAATTGCCCAGTATTCTTAACCCAACTGCACAGAACAA
AAACCTGCAGGAAACGAAGATAAATCATGTCGAAAGCTACATATAAGGAACGTGCTGCTACTCATCCTAG
TCCTGTTGCTGCCAAGCTATTTAATATCATGCACGAAAAGCAAACAAACTTGTGTGCTTCATTGGATGTT
CGTACCACCAAGGAATTACTGGAGTTAGTTGAAGCATTAGGTCCCAAAATTTGTTTACTAAAAACACATG
TGGATATCTTGACTGATTTTTCCATGGAGGGCACAGTTAAGCCGCTAAAGGCATTATCCGCCAAGTACAA
TTTTTTACTCTTCGAAGACAGAAAATTTGCTGACATTGGTAATACAGTCAAATTGCAGTACTCTGCGGGT
GTATACAGAATAGCAGAATGGGCAGACATTACGAATGCACACGGTGTGGTGGGCCCAGGTATTGTTAGCG
GTTTGAAGCAGGCGGCAGAAGAAGTAACAAAGGAACCTAGAGGCCTTTTGATGTTAGCAGAATTGTCATG
CAAGGGCTCCCTATCTACTGGAGAATATACTAAGGGTACTGTTGACATTGCGAAGAGCGACAAAGATTTT
GTTATCGGCTTTATTGCTCAAAGAGACATGGGTGGAAGAGATGAAGGTTACGATTGGTTGATTATGACAC
CCGGTGTGGGTTTAGATGACAAGGGAGACGCATTGGGTCAACAGTATAGAACCGTGGATGATGTGGTCTC
TACAGGATCTGACATTATTATTGTTGGAAGAGGACTATTTGCAAAGGGAAGGGATGCTAAGGTAGAGGGT
GAACGTTACAGAAAAGCAGGCTGGGAAGCATATTTGAGAAGATGCGGCCAGCAAAACTAAAAAACTGTAT
TATAAGTAAATGCATGTATACTAAACTCACAAATTAGAGCTTCAATTTAATTATATCAGTTATTACCCTC
GACCTCGACTGTACAGGATGTTCTAGCTACTCGAGTAGCTAGAACATCCTGTACAGTCGAGTAGCTAGAA
CATCCTGTACAGTCGAGCAGATCCGCCAGGCGTGTATATAGCGTGGATGGCCAGGCAACTTTAGTGCTGA
CACATACAGGCATATATATATGTGTGCGACGACACATGATCATATGGCATGCATGTGCTCTGTATGTATA
TAAAACTCTTGTTTTCTTCTTTTCTCTAAATATTCTTTCCTTATACATTAGGTCCTTTGTAGCATAAATT
ACTATACTTCTATAGACACGCAAACACAAATACACACACTAAATTAATAATGACCGGATCCGGAGCTTGG
CTGTTGCCCGTC
